Addgene plasmid #100668: YCe4520 HC_Kan_conn_BsaI-1_p1
Purpose: EMMA toolkit Assembly connector for second step assembly
Depositing lab: Yizhi Cai. Depositing organization: University of Edinburgh. Publication: EMMA: An Extensible Mammalian Modular Assembly Toolkit for the Rapid Design and Production of Diverse Expression Vectors. Martella A, Matjusaitis M, Auxillos J, Pollard SM, Cai Y. ACS Synth Biol. 2017 Apr 24. doi: 10.1021/acssynbio.7b00016. PubMed 28418644.
Backbone
  Vector backbone: pSMART HC_Kan
  Vector type: Synthetic Biology
Growth in bacteria
  Bacterial resistance: Kanamycin, 50 μg/mL
  Growth temperature: 37°C
  Growth strain: DH5alpha
  Copy number: High Copy
Gene/Insert
  Gene/Insert name: EMMA toolkit Assembly connector for second step assembly
  Species: Synthetic
  Cloning method: Restriction Enzyme; 5′ cloning site Unknown (unknown if destroyed); 3′ cloning site Unknown (unknown if destroyed)
Terms and licenses: Academic/Nonprofit Terms; Industry Terms: Not Available to Industry
Depositor comments: DNA element with no function and internal BsaI site generating a GGAC overhang upon cleavage. It is used in the first step BsmBI-based Golden Gate along with HC_Kan_conn_BsaI-2_p24 to flank the vector with BsaI stes. Vectors built in the first BsmBI-based Golden Gate reaction will be flanked by BsaI sites that are used in a second step assembly using as entry vector HC_RFP-4 (the part-entry vector for position 4). See manuscript for futher information
How to cite: YCe4520 HC_Kan_conn_BsaI-1_p1 was a gift from Yizhi Cai (Addgene plasmid # 100668 ; http://n2t.net/addgene:100668 ; RRID:Addgene_100668)
