[The description below was written by a language model from this plasmid's Addgene catalogue record and pLannotate feature annotations shown in this document.]
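Description:
YCe4520 HC_Kan_conn_BsaI-1_p1 is a small (about 1.9 kb) synthetic-biology part plasmid from the EMMA (Extensible Mammalian Modular Assembly) toolkit, built on the pSMART HC_Kan backbone. It is propagated in E. coli at high copy from a ColE1/pUC-type origin of replication and selected with kanamycin through an aminoglycoside phosphotransferase (aph(3')-Ia) gene, which the annotation places downstream of a cat gene promoter. The backbone is insulated by transcription terminators (tonB, T7 early and T3 early). These are typical of pSMART-type vectors and limit read-through transcription into or out of the cloning region.

The insert is a synthetic assembly connector rather than a gene. The depositor describes it as a DNA element with no biological function of its own that carries an internal BsaI site, which leaves a GGAC overhang when cleaved. The automated feature table annotates only backbone elements, so the connector's position is not shown, and the cloning sites used to insert it are recorded as unknown.

The connector occupies position 1 in the first-step, BsmBI-based Golden Gate reaction and is used together with its partner connector HC_Kan_conn_BsaI-2_p24. Together the pair flank the assembled vector with BsaI sites. Those sites then allow a second-step, hierarchical assembly in which the first-round product is moved into HC_RFP-4, the part-entry vector for position 4. The plasmid is therefore a cloning utility for building more complex, multi-unit mammalian expression vectors within the EMMA system, not an expression construct.
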