Features (pLannotate 1.2.2; 6 found; start..end, strand, type, name):
    188..219     +  terminator     tonB terminator: bidirectional E. coli tonB-P14 transcription terminator
    220..322     +  promoter       cat promoter: promoter of the E. coli cat gene encoding chloramphenicol acetyltransferase
    323..1136    +  CDS            KanR (fragment): aminoglycoside phosphotransferase; aph(3')-Ia; confers resistance to kanamycin in bacteria or G418 (Geneticin®) in eukaryotes
   1159..1186    +  terminator     T7Te terminator: phage T7 early transcription terminator
   1198..1785    -  rep_origin     ori: high-copy-number ColE1/pMB1/pBR322/pUC origin of replication
   1807..1836    -  terminator     T3Te terminator: phage T3 early transcription terminator
>Addgene plasmid #100668 | YCe4520 HC_Kan_conn_BsaI-1_p1 | addgene full sequence | sequence record 196914 | Addgene NGS Result
AGTCACCGTCTCGTAGGCGGAACACGCGAAGCGAAGCAGAGGTCTCAGGACAGTACATGTAACCATAGTG
TCAAGAACAGTCGCGACGATGGAGTAAGATTAAGGGTCAATGGCGAGACGCTAGACGAATTCTCTAGATA
TCGCTCAATACTGACCATTTAAATCATACCTGACCTCCATAGCAGAAAGTCAAAAGCCTCCGACCGGAGG
CTTTTGACTTGATCGGCACGTAAGAGGTTCCAACTTTCACCATAATGAAATAAGATCACTACCGGGCGTA
TTTTTTGAGTTATCGAGATTTTCAGGAGCTAAGGAAGCTAAAATGAGCCATATTCAACGGGAAACGTCTT
GCTCGAGGCCGCGATTAAATTCCAACATGGATGCTGATTTATATGGGTATAAATGGGCTCGCGATAATGT
CGGGCAATCAGGTGCGACAATCTATCGATTGTATGGGAAGCCCGATGCGCCAGAGTTGTTTCTGAAACAT
GGCAAAGGTAGCGTTGCCAATGATGTTACAGATGAGATGGTCAGGCTAAACTGGCTGACGGAATTTATGC
CTCTTCCGACCATCAAGCATTTTATCCGTACTCCTGATGATGCATGGTTACTCACCACTGCGATCCCAGG
GAAAACAGCATTCCAGGTATTAGAAGAATATCCTGATTCAGGTGAAAATATTGTTGATGCGCTGGCAGTG
TTCCTGCGCCGGTTGCATTCGATTCCTGTTTGTAATTGTCCTTTTAACGGCGATCGCGTATTTCGTCTCG
CTCAGGCGCAATCACGAATGAATAACGGTTTGGTTGGTGCGAGTGATTTTGATGACGAGCGTAATGGCTG
GCCTGTTGAACAAGTCTGGAAAGAAATGCATAAGCTTTTGCCATTCTCACCGGATTCAGTCGTCACTCAT
GGTGATTTCTCACTTGATAACCTTATTTTTGACGAGGGGAAATTAATAGGTTGTATTGATGTTGGACGAG
TCGGAATCGCAGACCGATACCAGGATCTTGCCATCCTATGGAACTGCCTCGGTGAGTTTTCTCCTTCATT
ACAGAAACGGCTTTTTCAAAAATATGGTATTGATAATCCTGATATGAATAAATTGCAGTTTCACTTGATG
CTCGATGAGTTTTTCTGAGGGCCCAAATGTAATCACCTGGCTCACCTTCGGGTGGGCCTTTCTGCGTTGC
TGGCGTTTTTCCATAGGCTCCGCCCCCCTGACGAGCATCACAAAAATCGATGCTCAAGTCAGAGGTGGCG
AAACCCGACAGGACTATAAAGATACCAGGCGTTTCCCCCTGGAAGCTCCCTCGTGCGCTCTCCTGTTCCG
ACCCTGCCGCTTACCGGATACCTGTCCGCCTTTCTCCCTTCGGGAAGCGTGGCGCTTTCTCATAGCTCAC
GCTGTAGGTATCTCAGTTCGGTGTAGGTCGTTCGCTCCAAGCTGGGCTGTGTGCACGAACCCCCCGTTCA
GCCCGACCGCTGCGCCTTATCCGGTAACTATCGTCTTGAGTCCAACCCGGTAAGACACGACTTATCGCCA
CTGGCAGCAGCCACTGGTAACAGGATTAGCAGAGCGAGGTATGTAGGCGGTGCTACAGAGTTCTTGAAGT
GGTGGCCTAACTACGGCTACACTAGAAGAACAGTATTTGGTATCTGCGCTCTGCTGAAGCCAGTTACCTC
GGAAAAAGAGTTGGTAGCTCTTGATCCGGCAAACAAACCACCGCTGGTAGCGGTGGTTTTTTTGTTTGCA
AGCAGCAGATTACGCGCAGAAAAAAAGGATCTCAAGAAGATCCTTTGATTTTCTACCGAAGAAAGGCCCA
CCCGTGAAGGTGAGCCAGTGAGTTGATTGCAGTCCAGTTACGCTGGAGTCTGAGGCTCGTCCTGAATGAT
ATCAAGCTTGAATTCGTT
